Addgene plasmid #165818: p5xQUAS
Purpose: Synthetic 5xQUAS QF driver response element in enhancer grammar, requires minimal promoter for assembly
Depositing lab: Koen Venken. Depositing organization: Baylor College of Medicine. Publication: Multiplexed drug-based selection and counterselection genetic manipulations in Drosophila. Matinyan N, Karkhanis MS, Gonzalez Y, Jain A, Saltzman A, Malovannaya A, Sarrion-Perdigones A, Dierick HA, Venken KJT. Cell Rep. 2021 Sep 14;36(11):109700. doi: 10.1016/j.celrep.2021.109700. PubMed 34525356.
Backbone
  Vector backbone: pUPD
  Backbone size w/o insert (bp): 3057
  Vector type: Insect Expression
Growth in bacteria
  Bacterial resistance: Ampicillin, 100 μg/mL
  Growth temperature: 37°C
  Growth strain: DH10B
  Copy number: High Copy
Gene/Insert
  Gene/Insert name: 5xQUAS
  Species: Synthetic
  Insert size (bp): 94
  Cloning method: Restriction Enzyme; 5′ cloning site Unknown (unknown if destroyed)
Terms and licenses: Academic/Nonprofit Terms; Industry Terms: Not Available to Industry
Depositor comments: Enhancer
How to cite: p5xQUAS was a gift from Koen Venken (Addgene plasmid # 165818 ; http://n2t.net/addgene:165818 ; RRID:Addgene_165818)
