[The description below was written by a language model from this plasmid's Addgene catalogue record and pLannotate feature annotations shown in this document.]
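Description:
p5xQUAS is a small part-donor plasmid built on the pUPD backbone, a universal domestication-type entry vector used in modular (GoldenBraid-style) DNA assembly. It is catalogued as an insect expression construct, although on its own it carries no expressible gene. It is maintained in E. coli at high copy through a ColE1/pUC-type origin and selected with ampicillin via the β-lactamase gene and its native promoter. The backbone also contains an f1 phage origin and a short bom fragment. Around the cloning region sit a lac promoter/operator with CAP binding site, a lacZα fragment, and flanking T7 and SP6 promoters. These are remnants of a blue/white screening cassette and are not functional parts of the payload.

The insert is a 94 bp synthetic element containing five copies of the QUAS sequence, the binding site for the QF transcriptional activator of the Q binary expression system. It is formatted in "enhancer grammar", meaning its assembly overhangs place it in the enhancer position of a transcriptional unit. It has no core promoter of its own, so it must be combined with a separate minimal promoter part, and downstream coding and terminator parts, to give a QF-responsive gene. The automated feature table does not annotate the QUAS repeats. The only hit between the T7 and SP6 promoters is a short match to a hornet peptide, which is most likely a spurious match. The associated work concerns drug-based selection and counterselection tools for Drosophila genetics, where this part would serve as a building block for QF-driven transgenes.
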