Features (pLannotate 1.2.2; 13 found; start..end, strand, type, name):
    248..405     -  CDS            lacZα (fragment): LacZα fragment of β-galactosidase; lacZ fragment
    408..426     +  promoter       T7 promoter: promoter for bacteriophage T7 RNA polymerase
    626..688     -  CDS            VESPI_VESMG (fragment): Experimental evidence at protein level: Swiss-Prot protein existence level 1. Shows contractile activity on isolated ileum smooth muscle. From Vespa magnifica (Hornet).
    700..718     -  promoter       SP6 promoter: promoter for bacteriophage SP6 RNA polymerase
    760..776     -  protein_bind   lac operator: The lac repressor binds to the lac operator to inhibit transcription in E. coli. This inhibition can be relieved by adding lactose or isopropyl-β-D-thiogalactopyranoside (IPTG). lac repressor encoded by lacI
    784..814     -  promoter       lac promoter: promoter for the E. coli lac operon
    829..850     -  protein_bind   CAP binding site: CAP binding activates transcription in the presence of cAMP. E. coli catabolite activator protein
    863..955     -  CDS            lacI (fragment): lac repressor; lacI; The lac repressor binds to the lac operator to inhibit transcription in E. coli. This inhibition can be relieved by adding lactose or isopropyl-β-D-thiogalactopyranoside (IPTG).
   1138..1726    -  rep_origin     ori: high-copy-number ColE1/pMB1/pBR322/pUC origin of replication
   1897..2757    -  CDS            AmpR: β-lactamase; bla; confers resistance to ampicillin, carbenicillin, and related antibiotics
   2758..2862    -  promoter       AmpR promoter: bla
   2889..2939    +  misc_feature   bom (fragment): basis of mobility region from pBR322
   2940..244     -  rep_origin     f1 ori (across the origin) (sequence partly withheld): f1 bacteriophage origin of replication; arrow indicates direction of (+) strand synthesis
>Addgene plasmid #165818 | p5xQUAS | addgene full sequence | sequence record 335095 | Addgene NGS Result
GCTGGCCCACTACGTGAACCATCACCCT
[91 nt withheld, positions 29-119]
G
[124 nt withheld, positions 121-244]
CCATTCGCCATTCAGGCTGCGCAACTGTTGGGAAGGGCGATCGGTGCGGGCCTCTTCGCTATTACGCCAG
CTGGCGAAAGGGGGATGTGCTGCAAGGCGATTAAGTTGGGTAACGCCAGGGTTTTCCCAGTCACGACGTT
GTAAAACGACGGCCAGTGAATTGTAATACGACTCACTATAGGGCGAATTGGGCCCGACGTCGCATGCTCC
CGGCCGCCATGGCGGCCGCGGGAATTCGATTGGGCGATGAGTGGTCTCGGGAGGGGTAATCGCTTATCCT
CGGATAAACAATTATCCTCACGGGTAATCGCTTATCCGGGTAATCGCTTATCCTCGGGTAATCGCTTATC
CTTTCCCCGAGACCACTCATCGCCCAATCACTAGTGAATTCGCGGCCGCCTGCAGGTCGACCATATGGGA
GAGCTCCCAACGCGTTGGATGCATAGCTTGAGTATTCTATAGTGTCACCTAAATAGCTTGGCGTAATCAT
GGTCATAGCTGTTTCCTGTGTGAAATTGTTATCCGCTCACAATTCCACACAACATACGAGCCGGAAGCAT
AAAGTGTAAAGCCTGGGGTGCCTAATGAGTGAGCTAACTCACATTAATTGCGTTGCGCTCACTGCCCGCT
TTCCAGTCGGGAAACCTGTCGTGCCAGCTGCATTAATGAATCGGCCAACGCGCGGGGAGAGGCGGTTTGC
GTATTGGGCGCTCTTCCGCTTCCTCGCTCACTGACTCGCTGCGCTCGGTCGTTCGGCTGCGGCGAGCGGT
ATCAGCTCACTCAAAGGCGGTAATACGGTTATCCACAGAATCAGGGGATAACGCAGGAAAGAACATGTGA
GCAAAAGGCCAGCAAAAGGCCAGGAACCGTAAAAAGGCCGCGTTGCTGGCGTTTTTCCATAGGCTCCGCC
CCCCTGACGAGCATCACAAAAATCGACGCTCAAGTCAGAGGTGGCGAAACCCGACAGGACTATAAAGATA
CCAGGCGTTTCCCCCTGGAAGCTCCCTCGTGCGCTCTCCTGTTCCGACCCTGCCGCTTACCGGATACCTG
TCCGCCTTTCTCCCTTCGGGAAGCGTGGCGCTTTCTCATAGCTCACGCTGTAGGTATCTCAGTTCGGTGT
AGGTCGTTCGCTCCAAGCTGGGCTGTGTGCACGAACCCCCCGTTCAGCCCGACCGCTGCGCCTTATCCGG
TAACTATCGTCTTGAGTCCAACCCGGTAAGACACGACTTATCGCCACTGGCAGCAGCCACTGGTAACAGG
ATTAGCAGAGCGAGGTATGTAGGCGGTGCTACAGAGTTCTTGAAGTGGTGGCCTAACTACGGCTACACTA
GAAGAACAGTATTTGGTATCTGCGCTCTGCTGAAGCCAGTTACCTTCGGAAAAAGAGTTGGTAGCTCTTG
ATCCGGCAAACAAACCACCGCTGGTAGCGGTGGTTTTTTTGTTTGCAAGCAGCAGATTACGCGCAGAAAA
AAAGGATCTCAAGAAGATCCTTTGATCTTTTCTACGGGGTCTGACGCTCAGTGGAACGAAAACTCACGTT
AAGGGATTTTGGTCATGAGATTATCAAAAAGGATCTTCACCTAGATCCTTTTAAATTAAAAATGAAGTTT
TAAATCAATCTAAAGTATATATGAGTAAACTTGGTCTGACAGTTACCAATGCTTAATCAGTGAGGCACCT
ATCTCAGCGATCTGTCTATTTCGTTCATCCATAGTTGCCTGACTCCCCGTCGTGTAGATAACTACGATAC
GGGAGGGCTTACCATCTGGCCCCAGTGCTGCAATGATACCGCGCGACCCACGCTCACCGGCTCCAGATTT
ATCAGCAATAAACCAGCCAGCCGGAAGGGCCGAGCGCAGAAGTGGTCCTGCAACTTTATCCGCCTCCATC
CAGTCTATTAATTGTTGCCGGGAAGCTAGAGTAAGTAGTTCGCCAGTTAATAGTTTGCGCAACGTTGTTG
CCATTGCTACAGGCATCGTGGTGTCACGCTCGTCGTTTGGTATGGCTTCATTCAGCTCCGGTTCCCAACG
ATCAAGGCGAGTTACATGATCCCCCATGTTGTGCAAAAAAGCGGTTAGCTCCTTCGGTCCTCCGATCGTT
GTCAGAAGTAAGTTGGCCGCAGTGTTATCACTCATGGTTATGGCAGCACTGCATAATTCTCTTACTGTCA
TGCCATCCGTAAGATGCTTTTCTGTGACTGGTGAGTACTCAACCAAGTCATTCTGAGAATAGTGTATGCG
GCGACCGAGTTGCTCTTGCCCGGCGTCAATACGGGATAATACCGCGCCACATAGCAGAACTTTAAAAGTG
CTCATCATTGGAAAACGTTCTTCGGGGCGAAAACTCTCAAGGATCTTACCGCTGTTGAGATCCAGTTCGA
TGTAACCCACTCGTGCACCCAACTGATCTTCAGCATCTTTTACTTTCACCAGCGTTTCTGGGTGAGCAAA
AACAGGAAGGCAAAATGCCGCAAAAAAGGGAATAAGGGCGACACGGAAATGTTGAATACTCATACTCTTC
CTTTTTCAATATTATTGAAGCATTTATCAGGGTTATTGTCTCATGAGCGGATACATATTTGAATGTATTT
AGAAAAATAAACAAATAGGGGTTCCGCGCACATTTCCCCGAAAAGTGCCACCTGATGCGGTGTGAAATAC
CGCACAGATGCGTAAGGAGAAAATACCGCATCAGGAAATTGTAAGCGTTAATATTTTGTTAAAATTCGCG
TTAAATTTTTGTTAAATCAGCTCATTTTTTAACCAATAGGCCGAAATCGGCAAAATCCCTTATAAATCAA
AAGAATAGACCGAGATAGGGT
[37 nt withheld, positions 3066-3102]
AAAGAACGTGGACTCCAACGTCAAAGGGCGAAAAACCGTCTATCAGGGC
